Addgene plasmid #233485: pMTKM13
Purpose: Level 0 plasmid for MoClo, encodes the ZWF promoter for K.marxianus
Depositing lab: Vincent Martin. Depositing organization: Concordia University. Publication: Sequencing of a Dairy Isolate Unlocks Kluyveromyces marxianus as a Host for Lactose Valorization. Thornbury M, Knoops A, Summerby-Murray I, Dhaliwal J, Johnson S, Utomo JC, Joshi J, Narcross L, Remondetto G, Pouliot M, Whiteway M, Martin VJJ. ACS Synth Biol. 2025 Jul 8. doi: 10.1021/acssynbio.5c00096. PubMed 40629255.
Backbone
  Vector backbone: pYTK001
  Backbone manufacturer: John Dueber, Addgene plasmid #65108
  Backbone size w/o insert (bp): 2676
  Vector type: Yeast Expression, Synthetic Biology
Growth in bacteria
  Bacterial resistance: Chloramphenicol, 25 μg/mL
  Growth temperature: 37°C
  Growth strain: DH5alpha
  Copy number: High Copy
Gene/Insert
  Gene/Insert name: PromZWF
  Species: K.marxianus CBS 6556
  Cloning method: Golden Gate
Resource information
  A portion of this plasmid was derived from a plasmid made by: The promoter sequence was originally published by Lang et al, 2020 (https://doi.org/10.1016/j.mec.2020.e00145)
Terms and licenses: Academic/Nonprofit Terms; Industry Terms: Not Available to Industry
Depositor comments: Please visit https://doi.org/10.1101/2025.02.03.636257 for bioRxiv preprint.
How to cite: pMTKM13 was a gift from Vincent Martin (Addgene plasmid # 233485 ; http://n2t.net/addgene:233485 ; RRID:Addgene_233485)
