[The description below was written by a language model from this plasmid's Addgene catalogue record and pLannotate feature annotations shown in this document.]
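Description:
pMTKM13 is a Level 0 (part) plasmid for modular Golden Gate (MoClo) assembly, carrying the ZWF promoter from Kluyveromyces marxianus strain CBS 6556 as a reusable regulatory part. It is built on the pYTK001 part-entry backbone from the yeast MoClo toolkit and is catalogued as a yeast expression and synthetic biology vector. As a part-storage plasmid it is not itself an expression construct. The sequenced record is 2,376 nt, and the annotated features are all bacterial maintenance elements. These are a high-copy ColE1/pUC-type origin of replication and a chloramphenicol acetyltransferase (cat) gene driven by its native promoter and followed by the phage lambda t0 terminator, which gives chloramphenicol selection in E. coli. No yeast origin, centromere or yeast selectable marker is annotated, which fits a plasmid meant only for propagation in bacteria.

The automated feature table does not annotate the promoter insert. By elimination it presumably lies in the unannotated stretch of roughly 700 nt before the terminator, although the record does not give its coordinates or length. The record also does not state the flanking Type IIS restriction sites or the overhangs that define the part's position in an assembly. ZWF in yeasts usually denotes the glucose-6-phosphate dehydrogenase gene, but the record does not describe the promoter's strength or regulation. It notes only that the promoter sequence was previously published by another group.

The plasmid is intended to be combined with coding sequence and terminator parts in Golden Gate reactions to build transcription units for gene expression in K. marxianus. It belongs to a toolkit developed around engineering this yeast as a host for lactose valorization.
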