Features (pLannotate 1.2.2; 4 found; start..end, strand, type, name):
    741..775     -  terminator     lambda t0 terminator: minimal transcription terminator from phage lambda (Scholtissek and Grosse, 1987)
    849..1505    -  CDS            cat: CAT_ECOLX - Experimental evidence at protein level: Swiss-Prot protein existence level 1. This enzyme is an effector of chloramphenicol resistance in bacteria. From Escherichia coli. This protein is used as a marker in many commonly used cloning vectors, such as pACYC184.
   1506..1603    -  promoter       cat promoter: promoter of the E. coli cat gene encoding chloramphenicol acetyltransferase
   1687..2275    +  rep_origin     ori: high-copy-number ColE1/pMB1/pBR322/pUC origin of replication
>Addgene plasmid #233485 | pMTKM13 | addgene full sequence | sequence record 467239 | Addgene NGS Result
TCGGTCTCAAACGCACCCGCCTAAAAAAAAAGGGTGGGATTGCATCATATATCACATTTAACGACAATGG
TGGGGTGGCACCAACTACTTTGCACTCTTTAACTATGGTTTGTCGCTTGATAAGGTAAGGCTCCGCATGT
AGTTTAATGAGGAATGTGGGCGGCATCGGAATGCAAAACTGTAGCTACCATTTGGTTGTTAAAATGCTTG
CCAACAAATCATTCAAAAAAAAAAAAAAAAAAAAAAAAAAAATTAGATAGCTCGGTTCTCCATATGTTGT
GTATTATAAATCAGTTTTGCTTGGAACGTTATGACATAGAAAAATACAAATTATAAAAAGAGGGTTCTAC
TAAAGCGTAAACGTAATATAAAAAGTAGAATTGTTCATTCGTTTTTTGAGTTAGTGGAGATTGATAAGGT
TTTATTGCAGCAGCTTAGTGTGTTCTATCCAATTGAACTTCTTACAGAGCATTGTTTTCTTTCGCTTTGT
ACTGTTTTTAGTCACGCACCCGCATACTCCTTATACTCATTGGATACTCATTTGCTTACAGAAAGTGTTA
AGAATACCCTTAATCGAATAGTAAAGAAGAACAAGCAAAAGCTTCTGTCGCTGTTCTGTTTCCTGTTACT
CCAAGTTTTTATCTGTGTCGTTTCAATTTCACGTCGATATAATTGCATATCATTTCTAAATCGTAACATA
ATACTGAACATTTGAACAAGCCCTATGTGAGACCAGACCAATAAAAAACGCCCGGCGGCAACCGAGCGTT
CTGAACAAATCCAGATGGAGTTCTGAGGTCATTACTGGATCTATCAACAGGAGTCCAAGCGAGCTCGATA
TCAAATTACGCCCCGCCCTGCCACTCATCGCAGTACTGTTGTAATTCATTAAGCATTCTGCCGACATGGA
AGCCATCACAAACGGCATGATGAACCTGAATCGCCAGCGGCATCAGCACCTTGTCGCCTTGCGTATAATA
TTTGCCCATGGTGAAAACGGGGGCGAAGAAGTTGTCCATATTGGCCACGTTTAAATCAAAACTGGTGAAA
CTCACCCAGGGATTGGCTGAAACGAAAAACATATTCTCAATAAACCCTTTAGGGAAATAGGCCAGGTTTT
CACCGTAACACGCCACATCTTGCGAATATATGTGTAGAAACTGCCGGAAATCGTCGTGGTATTCACTCCA
GAGCGATGAAAACGTTTCAGTTTGCTCATGGAAAACGGTGTAACAAGGGTGAACACTATCCCATATCACC
AGCTCACCGTCTTTCATTGCCATACGAAATTCCGGATGAGCATTCATCAGGCGGGCAAGAATGTGAATAA
AGGCCGGATAAAACTTGTGCTTATTTTTCTTTACGGTCTTTAAAAAGGCCGTAATATCCAGCTGAACGGT
CTGGTTATAGGTACATTGAGCAACTGACTGAAATGCCTCAAAATGTTCTTTACGATGCCATTGGGATATA
TCAACGGTGGTATATCCAGTGATTTTTTTCTCCATTTTAGCTTCCTTAGCTCCTGAAAATCTCGATAACT
CAAAAAATACGCCCGGTAGTGATCTTATTTCATTATGGTGAAAGTTGGAACCTCTTACGTGCCCGATCAA
TCATGACCAAAATCCCTTAACGTGAGTTTTCGTTCCACTGAGCGTCAGACCCCGTAGAAAAGATCAAAGG
ATCTTCTTGAGATCCTTTTTTTCTGCGCGTAATCTGCTGCTTGCAAACAAAAAAACCACCGCTACCAGCG
GTGGTTTGTTTGCCGGATCAAGAGCTACCAACTCTTTTTCCGAAGGTAACTGGCTTCAGCAGAGCGCAGA
TACCAAATACTGTTCTTCTAGTGTAGCCGTAGTTAGGCCACCACTTCAAGAACTCTGTAGCACCGCCTAC
ATACCTCGCTCTGCTAATCCTGTTACCAGTGGCTGCTGCCAGTGGCGATAAGTCGTGTCTTACCGGGTTG
GACTCAAGACGATAGTTACCGGATAAGGCGCAGCGGTCGGGCTGAACGGGGGGTTCGTGCACACAGCCCA
GCTTGGAGCGAACGACCTACACCGAACTGAGATACCTACAGCGTGAGCTATGAGAAAGCGCCACGCTTCC
CGAAGGGAGAAAGGCGGACAGGTATCCGGTAAGCGGCAGGGTCGGAACAGGAGAGCGCACGAGGGAGCTT
CCAGGGGGAAACGCCTGGTATCTTTATAGTCCTGTCGGGTTTCGCCACCTCTGACTTGAGCGTCGATTTT
TGTGATGCTCGTCAGGGGGGCGGAGCCTATGGAAAAACGCCAGCAACGCGGCCTTTTTACGGTTCCTGGC
CTTTTGCTGGCCTTTTGCTCACATGTTCTTTCCTGCGTTATCCCCTGATTCTGTGGATAACCGTAG
